>Addgene plasmid #1330 | Gal tr-lux | addgene partial sequence | sequence record 16489 | 1330 with M13R
GAACAAAAGCTTGGTACCGGGCCCCCCCTCGAGGTCGACGGTATCGATAAGCTTGATATCGAATTCCTTG
AATTTTCAAAAATTCTTACTTTTTTTTTGGATGGACGCAAAGAAGTTTAATAATCATATTACATGGCATT
ACCACCATATACATATCCATATACATATCCATATCTAATCTTACTTATATGTTGTGGAAATGTAAAGAGC
CCCATTATCTTAGCCTAAAAAAACCTTCTCTTTGGAACTTTCAGTAATACGCTTAACTGCTCATTGCTAT
ATTGAAGTACGGATTAGAAGCCGCCGAGCGGGTGACAGCCCTCCGAAGGAAGACTCTCCTCCGTGCGTCC
TCGTCTTCACCGGTCGCGTTCCTGAAACGCAGATGTGCCTCGCGCCGCACTGCTCCGAACAATAAAGATT
CTACAATACTAGCTTTTATGGTTATGAAGAGGAAAAATTGGCAGTAACCTGGCCCCACGAACCTTCAAAT
GAACGAATCAAATTAACAACCATA
