[The description below was written by a language model from this plasmid's Addgene catalogue record.]
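Description:
Gal tr-lux is a yeast expression plasmid built on pRS316 Gal1-10, a derivative of the pRS316 shuttle vector (backbone about 4.9 kb) carrying the galactose-inducible GAL1-10 promoter region. pRS316 is a centromeric vector, so it would be expected to be maintained at low copy in Saccharomyces cerevisiae, although no feature table is available to confirm the individual backbone elements. Selection in yeast is through the URA3 marker noted by the depositor, and in E. coli the plasmid is propagated with ampicillin resistance and is recorded as low copy.

The insert is a roughly 2.3 kb bacterial luciferase sequence from Vibrio harveyi CTP5, described as luxAB and derived from an earlier luxAB plasmid made in another laboratory. The source plasmid name suggests a fused luxAB form, but the record does not say so explicitly. Placed in the GAL1-10 vector, luciferase production should be switched on by growth in galactose and repressed in glucose; the record does not specify which side of the divergent promoter drives it. The cloning details are not fully consistent: the catalogue fields list an EcoRI 5′ site and a blunt, destroyed 3′ junction, whereas the depositor comment says BamHI and SacI sites were added to the luxAB ends by PCR. No epitope tags or additional reporters are recorded.

The associated publication concerns the in vivo functions of the yeast Hsp90 chaperone. This suggests the bacterial luciferase serves as an inducible heterologous test protein whose enzymatic activity can be followed in yeast with differing chaperone function, though the record does not describe the specific assay.
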