Addgene plasmid #1330: Gal tr-lux
Depositing lab: Susan Lindquist. Depositing organization: Whitehead Institute for Biomedical Research. Publication: In vivo functions of the Saccharomyces cerevisiae Hsp90 chaperone. Nathan DF, Vos MH, Lindquist S. Proc Natl Acad Sci U S A 1997 Nov 25;94(24):12949-56. 10.1073/pnas.94.24.12949 PubMed 9371781.
Backbone
  Vector backbone: pRS316 Gal1-10
  Backbone size w/o insert (bp): 4895
  Vector type: Yeast Expression
Growth in bacteria
  Bacterial resistance: Ampicillin, 100 μg/mL
  Growth temperature: 37°C
  Growth strain: DH5alpha
  Copy number: Low Copy
Gene/Insert
  Gene/Insert name: Bacterial luciferase-V.h.CTP5 (alt name: Vibrio harveyi luciferase in yeast)
  Species: Vibrio harveyi CTP5
  Insert size (bp): 2270
  Cloning method: Restriction Enzyme; 5′ cloning site EcoR1 (not destroyed); 3′ cloning site blunt (destroyed during cloning)
  Sequencing primers: 5′ M13R
Resource information
  A portion of this plasmid was derived from a plasmid made by: A. Szalay, University of Alberta
Terms and licenses: Academic/Nonprofit Terms; Industry Terms: Not Available to Industry
Depositor comments: Plasmid with selectable Ura marker, maintained i DH5alpha F'. Using PCRBamH1 and Sac1 sites were created at the ends of luxAB gene (pLx408fab9) and this was cloned into the pRS316 Gal1-10 vector
How to cite: Gal tr-lux was a gift from Susan Lindquist (Addgene plasmid # 1330 ; http://n2t.net/addgene:1330 ; RRID:Addgene_1330)
